>Addgene plasmid #105259 | YIplac211-HSE1-iGFPx6 | addgene full sequence | sequence record 202456 | Addgene NGS Result
GCGCCCAATACGCAAACCGCCTCTCCCCGCGCGTTGGCCGATTCATTAATGCAGCTGGCACGACAGGTTT
CCCGACTGGAAAGCGGGCAGTGAGCGCAACGCAATTAATGTGAGTTAGCTCACTCATTAGGCACCCCAGG
CTTTACACTTTATGCTTCCGGCTCGTATGTTGTGTGGAATTGTGAGCGGATAACAATTTCACACAGGAAA
CAGCTATGACCATGATTACGCCAAGCTTGCATGCTAACGTGATCTTAAGAACCCTCTCTTTGACGGTATC
TTTGGCAGAAAATTGTGGTTCCCGCTTAAGACAGGAAATTAGTTCAAAAAATTTTACCTCTTTGTTATAT
GCGCTCATCGAGAGCCATTCTGTACACATTACTCTAAAAAAAGCGGTGACTGATGTTGTCAAGCAACTGT
CTGATTCATTCAAGGATGACCCATCATTACGCGCCATGGGAGATCTATATGACAAAATTAAAAGAAAGGC
TCCATATTTGGTACAGCCTAATGTACCAGAGAAGCATAACATGAGTACCCAGGCAGACAACTCAGATGAT
GAGGAATTACAAAAAGCACTAAAAATGTCTTTGTTTGAGTACGAAAAGCAAAAAAAGCTACAAGAACAGG
AAAAAGAAAGTGCCGAAGTCCTTCCGCAGCAACAGCAGCAGCATCAGCAGCAGAATCAAGCTCCTGCTCA
CAAAATACCGGCACAAACCGTTGTGAGAAGAGTTCGGGCTCTATATGACTTAACCACAAACGAACCGGAT
GAATTGTCCTTTAGGAAGGGCGATGTTATTACAGTGCTGGAACAAGTATATAGAGATTGGTGGAAGGGAG
CTCTTCGAGGAAATATGGGTATATTTCCATTAAATTATGTAACACCGATTGTTGAGCCATCGAAAGAAGA
AATTGAGAAGGAAAAAAATAAGGAAGCCATAGTATTCTCTCAAAAAACTACCATAGATCAACTTCATAAT
TCGCTTAATGCAGCTTCTAAAACGGGAAATTCAAATGAAGTTTTGCAAGATCCTCATATTGGAGATATGT
ACGGATCTGTAACGCCTTTGAGACCTCAAGTTACGAGAATGTTAGGTAAATATGCTAAAGAAAAAGAAGA
CATGTTATCCCTGCGTCAAGTCTTAGCAAATGCAGAACGCTCATATAATCAACTAATGGATCGTGCAGCT
AACGCACATATCTCACCACCAGTTCCAGGCCCTGCACTCTACGCAGGAATGACTCATGCTAATAATACTC
CAGTAATGCCACCTCAGAGGCAGAGTTACCAAAGCAATGAGTACTCACCTTACCCTTCTAATTTGCCAAT
CCAACATCCTACGAATAGCGCAAATAATACCCCACAATACGGTTATGATCTTGGATATTCAGTTGTTAGC
CAACCACCACCTGGTTATGAACAAACGGATCCAGGAAGTTCGGGGTCCAGCGGTTCTTCAGGCGCTAGCA
TGGATAGCACTGAGAGCCTTTTCACTGGAGTTGTCCCAATTCTTGTTGAATTAGATGGTGATGTTAATGG
GCACAAATTTTCTGTCAGTGGAGAGGGTGAAGGTGATGCAACATACGGAAAACTTACCCTTAAATTTATT
TGCACTACTGGAAAACTACCTGTTCCTTGGCCAACACTTGTCACTACTTTAACTTATGGTGTTCAGTGCT
TTTCAAGATACCCGGATCATATGAAACAGCATGACTTTTTCAAGAGTGCCATGCCCGAAGGTTATGTACA
GGAAAGAACTATATTTTTCAAAGATGACGGGAACTACAAGACACGTGCTGAAGTCAAGTTTGAAGGTGAT
ACCCTTGTTAATAGAATCGAGTTAAAAGGTATTGATTTTAAAGAAGATGGAAACATTCTTGGGCACAAAT
TGGAATACAACTATAACTCACACAATGTATACATCATGGCAGACAAACAAAAGAATGGAATCAAAGCTAA
CTTCAAAATTAGACACAACATTGAAGATGGAAGCGTTCAACTAGCAGACCATTATCAACAAAATACTCCA
ATTGGCGATGGCCCTGTCCTTTTACCAGACAACCATTACCTGTCCACACAATCTGCCCTTTCGAAAGATC
CCAACGAAAAGAGAGACCACATGGTCCTTAAAGAGTTTGTAACAGCTGCTGGGATTACACATGGCAGCTC
CGGCTCCAGCGGGTCTAGCATGGATAGCACTGAGAGCCTTTTCACTGGAGTTGTCCCAATTCTTGTTGAA
TTAGATGGTGATGTTAATGGGCACAAATTTTCTGTCAGTGGAGAGGGTGAAGGTGATGCAACATACGGAA
AACTTACCCTTAAATTTATTTGCACTACTGGAAAACTACCTGTTCCTTGGCCAACACTTGTCACTACTTT
AACTTATGGTGTTCAGTGCTTTTCAAGATACCCGGATCATATGAAACAGCATGACTTTTTCAAGAGTGCC
ATGCCCGAAGGTTATGTACAGGAAAGAACTATATTTTTCAAAGATGACGGGAACTACAAGACACGTGCTG
AAGTCAAGTTTGAAGGTGATACCCTTGTTAATAGAATCGAGTTAAAAGGTATTGATTTTAAAGAAGATGG
AAACATTCTTGGGCACAAATTGGAATACAACTATAACTCACACAATGTATACATCATGGCAGACAAACAA
AAGAATGGAATCAAAGCTAACTTCAAAATTAGACACAACATTGAAGATGGAAGCGTTCAACTAGCAGACC
ATTATCAACAAAATACTCCAATTGGCGATGGCCCTGTCCTTTTACCAGACAACCATTACCTGTCCACACA
ATCTGCCCTTTCGAAAGATCCCAACGAAAAGAGAGACCACATGGTCCTTAAAGAGTTTGTAACAGCTGCT
GGGATTACACATGGCAGCTCCGGCTCCAGCGGGTCTAGCATGGATAGCACTGAGAGCCTTTTCACTGGAG
TTGTCCCAATTCTTGTTGAATTAGATGGTGATGTTAATGGGCACAAATTTTCTGTCAGTGGAGAGGGTGA
AGGTGATGCAACATACGGAAAACTTACCCTTAAATTTATTTGCACTACTGGAAAACTACCTGTTCCTTGG
CCAACACTTGTCACTACTTTAACTTATGGTGTTCAGTGCTTTTCAAGATACCCGGATCATATGAAACAGC
ATGACTTTTTCAAGAGTGCCATGCCCGAAGGTTATGTACAGGAAAGAACTATATTTTTCAAAGATGACGG
GAACTACAAGACACGTGCTGAAGTCAAGTTTGAAGGTGATACCCTTGTTAATAGAATCGAGTTAAAAGGT
ATTGATTTTAAAGAAGATGGAAACATTCTTGGGCACAAATTGGAATACAACTATAACTCACACAATGTAT
ACATCATGGCAGACAAACAAAAGAATGGAATCAAAGCTAACTTCAAAATTAGACACAACATTGAAGATGG
AAGCGTTCAACTAGCAGACCATTATCAACAAAATACTCCAATTGGCGATGGCCCTGTCCTTTTACCAGAC
AACCATTACCTGTCCACACAATCTGCCCTTTCGAAAGATCCCAACGAAAAGAGAGACCACATGGTCCTTA
AAGAGTTTGTAACAGCTGCTGGGATTACACATGGCAGCTCCGGCTCCAGCGGGTCTAGCATGGATAGCAC
TGAGAGCCTTTTCACTGGAGTTGTCCCAATTCTTGTTGAATTAGATGGTGATGTTAATGGGCACAAATTT
TCTGTCAGTGGAGAGGGTGAAGGTGATGCAACATACGGAAAACTTACCCTTAAATTTATTTGCACTACTG
GAAAACTACCTGTTCCTTGGCCAACACTTGTCACTACTTTAACTTATGGTGTTCAGTGCTTTTCAAGATA
CCCGGATCATATGAAACAGCATGACTTTTTCAAGAGTGCCATGCCCGAAGGTTATGTACAGGAAAGAACT
ATATTTTTCAAAGATGACGGGAACTACAAGACACGTGCTGAAGTCAAGTTTGAAGGTGATACCCTTGTTA
ATAGAATCGAGTTAAAAGGTATTGATTTTAAAGAAGATGGAAACATTCTTGGGCACAAATTGGAATACAA
CTATAACTCACACAATGTATACATCATGGCAGACAAACAAAAGAATGGAATCAAAGCTAACTTCAAAATT
AGACACAACATTGAAGATGGAAGCGTTCAACTAGCAGACCATTATCAACAAAATACTCCAATTGGCGATG
GCCCTGTCCTTTTACCAGACAACCATTACCTGTCCACACAATCTGCCCTTTCGAAAGATCCCAACGAAAA
GAGAGACCACATGGTCCTTAAAGAGTTTGTAACAGCTGCTGGGATTACACATGGCAGCTCCGGCTCCAGC
GGGTCTAGCATGGATAGCACTGAGAGCCTTTTCACTGGAGTTGTCCCAATTCTTGTTGAATTAGATGGTG
ATGTTAATGGGCACAAATTTTCTGTCAGTGGAGAGGGTGAAGGTGATGCAACATACGGAAAACTTACCCT
TAAATTTATTTGCACTACTGGAAAACTACCTGTTCCTTGGCCAACACTTGTCACTACTTTAACTTATGGT
GTTCAGTGCTTTTCAAGATACCCGGATCATATGAAACAGCATGACTTTTTCAAGAGTGCCATGCCCGAAG
GTTATGTACAGGAAAGAACTATATTTTTCAAAGATGACGGGAACTACAAGACACGTGCTGAAGTCAAGTT
TGAAGGTGATACCCTTGTTAATAGAATCGAGTTAAAAGGTATTGATTTTAAAGAAGATGGAAACATTCTT
GGGCACAAATTGGAATACAACTATAACTCACACAATGTATACATCATGGCAGACAAACAAAAGAATGGAA
TCAAAGCTAACTTCAAAATTAGACACAACATTGAAGATGGAAGCGTTCAACTAGCAGACCATTATCAACA
AAATACTCCAATTGGCGATGGCCCTGTCCTTTTACCAGACAACCATTACCTGTCCACACAATCTGCCCTT
TCGAAAGATCCCAACGAAAAGAGAGACCACATGGTCCTTAAAGAGTTTGTAACAGCTGCTGGGATTACAC
ATGGCAGCTCCGGCTCCAGCGGGTCTAGCATGGATAGCACTGAGAGCCTTTTCACTGGAGTTGTCCCAAT
TCTTGTTGAATTAGATGGTGATGTTAATGGGCACAAATTTTCTGTCAGTGGAGAGGGTGAAGGTGATGCA
ACATACGGAAAACTTACCCTTAAATTTATTTGCACTACTGGAAAACTACCTGTTCCTTGGCCAACACTTG
TCACTACTTTAACTTATGGTGTTCAGTGCTTTTCAAGATACCCGGATCATATGAAACAGCATGACTTTTT
CAAGAGTGCCATGCCCGAAGGTTATGTACAGGAAAGAACTATATTTTTCAAAGATGACGGGAACTACAAG
ACACGTGCTGAAGTCAAGTTTGAAGGTGATACCCTTGTTAATAGAATCGAGTTAAAAGGTATTGATTTTA
AAGAAGATGGAAACATTCTTGGGCACAAATTGGAATACAACTATAACTCACACAATGTATACATCATGGC
AGACAAACAAAAGAATGGAATCAAAGCTAACTTCAAAATTAGACACAACATTGAAGATGGAAGCGTTCAA
CTAGCAGACCATTATCAACAAAATACTCCAATTGGCGATGGCCCTGTCCTTTTACCAGACAACCATTACC
TGTCCACACAATCTGCCCTTTCGAAAGATCCCAACGAAAAGAGAGACCACATGGTCCTTAAAGAGTTTGT
AACAGCTGCTGGGATTACACATGGCAGCTCCGGCTCCAGCGGGTAAAGCGGCCGCCCCTTCAACTTATAT
AGCACCTTTACATATCTTTAATTTTTACGAAGAGCATTTTATTCAACTTTTGTACCTTTAAAGACGGTTT
TCAGCCCACACATTTTTTGTTATTTTACACCACACAGTAAAACTTTCTTGCTTTTTTTTCTTGAGACTCC
CCGACCATTGTTCGATATTCCAATTTTCGCAATCTTCAGAAAAGGGTATCCTAACATTCTAAATTAATAA
TAAAGAAGAGAGGCTACAAGCATTTATTAGTGCGGAGCATTTAAAGTAACTTCAGGAAATAAACGCGCAA
ATAAACCAAAAATGTCCACTGATTCTATTGTTAAAGCCTCCAACTGGAGATTAGTCGAAGTCGGCCGTGT
CGTTTTGATCAAAAAGGGTCAATCCGCAGGTAAATTGGCTGCTATCGTTGAAATTATCGACCAAAAGAAG
GTATGTTGAACCTAAAACCCACCGTGGACAAACTGAGGAGGAAATTGTAAGGAAGAGAAAGTCCCCGTAT
GTTCAGGTACCGAGCTCGAATTCACTGGCCGTCGTTTTACAACGTCGTGACTGGGAAAACCCTGGCGTTA
CCCAACTTAATCGCCTTGCAGCACATCCCCCTTTCGCCAGCTGGCGTAATAGCGAAGAGGCCCGCACCGA
TCGCCCTTCCCAACAGTTGCGCAGCCTGAATGGCGAATGGCGCCTGATGCGGTATTTTCTCCTTACGCAT
CTGTGCGGTATTTCACACCGCATATGGTGCACTCTCAGTACAATCTGCTCTGATGCCGCATAGTTAAGCC
AGCCCCGACACCCGCCAACACCCGCTGACGCGCCCTGACGGGCTTGTCTGCTCCCGGCATCCGCTTACAG
ACAAGCTGTGACCGTCTCCGGGAGCTGCATGTGTCAGAGGTTTTCACCGTCATCACCGAAACGCGCGAGA
CGAAAGGGCGGGTAATAACTGATATAATTAAATTGAAGCTCTAATTTGTGAGTTTAGTATACATGCATTT
ACTTATAATACAGTTTTTTAGTTTTGCTGGCCGCATCTTCTCAAATATGCTTCCCAGCCTGCTTTTCTGT
AACGTTCACCCTCTACCTTAGCATCCCTTCCCTTTGCAAATAGTCCTCTTCCAACAATAATAATGTCAGA
TCCTGTAGAGACCACATCATCCACGGTTCTATACTGTTGACCCAATGCGTCTCCCTTGTCATCTAAACCC
ACACCGGGTGTCATAATCAACCAATCGTAACCTTCATCTCTTCCACCCATGTCTCTTTGAGCAATAAAGC
CGATAACAAAATCTTTGTCGCTCTTCGCAATGTCAACAGTACCCTTAGTATATTCTCCAGTAGATAGGGA
GCCCTTGCATGACAATTCTGCTAACATCAAAAGGCCTCTAGGTTCCTTTGTTACTTCTTCTGCCGCCTGC
TTCAAACCGCTAACAATACCTGGGCCCACCACACCGTGTGCATTCGTAATGTCTGCCCATTCTGCTATTC
TGTATACACCCGCAGAGTACTGCAATTTGACTGTATTACCAATGTCAGCAAATTTTCTGTCTTCGAAGAG
TAAAAAATTGTACTTGGCGGATAATGCCTTTAGCGGCTTAACTGTGCCCTCCATGGAAAAATCAGTCAAG
ATATCCACATGTGTTTTTAGTAAACAAATTTTGGGACCTAATGCTTCAACTAACTCCAGTAATTCCTTGG
TGGTACGAACATCCAATGAAGCACACAAGTTTGTTTGCTTTTCGTGCATGATATTAAATAGCTTGGCAGC
AACAGGACTAGGATGAGTAGCAGCACGTTCCTTATATGTAGCTTTCGACATGATTTATCTTCGTTTCCTG
CATGTTTTTGTTCTGTGCAGTTGGGTTAAGAATACTGGGCAATTTCATGTTTCTTCAACACTACATATGC
GTATATATACCAATCTAAGTCTGTGCTCCTTCCTTCGTTCTTCCTTCTGTTCGGAGATTACCGAATCAAA
AAAATTTCAAGGAAACCGAAATCAAAAAAAAGAATAAAAAAAAAATGATGAATTGAAAAGCTGGCCTCGT
GATACGCCTATTTTTATAGGTTAATGTCATGATAATAATGGTTTCTTAGACGTCAGGTGGCACTTTTCGG
GGAAATGTGCGCGGAACCCCTATTTGTTTATTTTTCTAAATACATTCAAATATGTATCCGCTCATGAGAC
AATAACCCTGATAAATGCTTCAATAATATTGAAAAAGGAAGAGTATGAGTATTCAACATTTCCGTGTCGC
CCTTATTCCCTTTTTTGCGGCATTTTGCCTTCCTGTTTTTGCTCACCCAGAAACGCTGGTGAAAGTAAAA
GATGCTGAAGATCAGTTGGGTGCACGAGTGGGTTACATCGAACTGGATCTCAACAGCGGTAAGATCCTTG
AGAGTTTTCGCCCCGAAGAACGTTTTCCAATGATGAGCACTTTTAAAGTTCTGCTATGTGGCGCGGTATT
ATCCCGTATTGACGCCGGGCAAGAGCAACTCGGTCGCCGCATACACTATTCTCAGAATGACTTGGTTGAG
TACTCACCAGTCACAGAAAAGCATCTTACGGATGGCATGACAGTAAGAGAATTATGCAGTGCTGCCATAA
CCATGAGTGATAACACTGCGGCCAACTTACTTCTGACAACGATCGGAGGACCGAAGGAGCTAACCGCTTT
TTTGCACAACATGGGGGATCATGTAACTCGCCTTGATCGTTGGGAACCGGAGCTGAATGAAGCCATACCA
AACGACGAGCGTGACACCACGATGCCTGTAGCAATGGCAACAACGTTGCGCAAACTATTAACTGGCGAAC
TACTTACTCTAGCTTCCCGGCAACAATTAATAGACTGGATGGAGGCGGATAAAGTTGCAGGACCACTTCT
GCGCTCGGCCCTTCCGGCTGGCTGGTTTATTGCTGATAAATCTGGAGCCGGTGAGCGTGGGTCTCGCGGT
ATCATTGCAGCACTGGGGCCAGATGGTAAGCCCTCCCGTATCGTAGTTATCTACACGACGGGGAGTCAGG
CAACTATGGATGAACGAAATAGACAGATCGCTGAGATAGGTGCCTCACTGATTAAGCATTGGTAACTGTC
AGACCAAGTTTACTCATATATACTTTAGATTGATTTAAAACTTCATTTTTAATTTAAAAGGATCTAGGTG
AAGATCCTTTTTGATAATCTCATGACCAAAATCCCTTAACGTGAGTTTTCGTTCCACTGAGCGTCAGACC
CCGTAGAAAAGATCAAAGGATCTTCTTGAGATCCTTTTTTTCTGCGCGTAATCTGCTGCTTGCAAACAAA
AAAACCACCGCTACCAGCGGTGGTTTGTTTGCCGGATCAAGAGCTACCAACTCTTTTTCCGAAGGTAACT
GGCTTCAGCAGAGCGCAGATACCAAATACTGTTCTTCTAGTGTAGCCGTAGTTAGGCCACCACTTCAAGA
ACTCTGTAGCACCGCCTACATACCTCGCTCTGCTAATCCTGTTACCAGTGGCTGCTGCCAGTGGCGATAA
GTCGTGTCTTACCGGGTTGGACTCAAGACGATAGTTACCGGATAAGGCGCAGCGGTCGGGCTGAACGGGG
GGTTCGTGCACACAGCCCAGCTTGGAGCGAACGACCTACACCGAACTGAGATACCTACAGCGTGAGCTAT
GAGAAAGCGCCACGCTTCCCGAAGGGAGAAAGGCGGACAGGTATCCGGTAAGCGGCAGGGTCGGAACAGG
AGAGCGCACGAGGGAGCTTCCAGGGGGAAACGCCTGGTATCTTTATAGTCCTGTCGGGTTTCGCCACCTC
TGACTTGAGCGTCGATTTTTGTGATGCTCGTCAGGGGGGCGGAGCCTATGGAAAAACGCCAGCAACGCGG
CCTTTTTACGGTTCCTGGCCTTTTGCTGGCCTTTTGCTCACATGTTCTTTCCTGCGTTATCCCCTGATTC
TGTGGATAACCGTATTACCGCCTTTGAGTGAGCTGATACCGCTCGCCGCAGCCGAACGACCGAGCGCAGC
GAGTCAGTGAGCGAGGAAGCGGAAGA
Features (pLannotate 1.2.2; 19 found; start..end, strand, type, name):
      1..93      +  CDS            lacI (fragment): lac repressor; lacI; The lac repressor binds to the lac operator to inhibit transcription in E. coli. This inhibition can be relieved by adding lactose or isopropyl-β-D-thiogalactopyranoside (IPTG).
    106..127     +  protein_bind   CAP binding site: CAP binding activates transcription in the presence of cAMP. E. coli catabolite activator protein
    142..172     +  promoter       lac promoter: promoter for the E. coli lac operon
    189..1424    +  CDS            HSE1 (fragment): HSE1_YEAST - Experimental evidence at protein level: Swiss-Prot protein existence level 1. Component of the ESCRT-0 complex which is the sorting receptor for ubiquitinated cargo proteins at the multivesicular body (MVB) and recruits ESCRT-I to the MVB outer membrane. From Saccharomyces cerevisiae (strain ATCC 204508 / S288c) (Baker's yeast).
   1470..2165    +  CDS            GFP (S65T): GFP (S65T) is a basic (constitutively fluorescent) green fluorescent protein published in 1995, derived from Aequorea victoria.
   2190..2885    +  CDS            GFP (S65T): GFP (S65T) is a basic (constitutively fluorescent) green fluorescent protein published in 1995, derived from Aequorea victoria.
   2910..3605    +  CDS            GFP (S65T): GFP (S65T) is a basic (constitutively fluorescent) green fluorescent protein published in 1995, derived from Aequorea victoria.
   3630..4325    +  CDS            GFP (S65T): GFP (S65T) is a basic (constitutively fluorescent) green fluorescent protein published in 1995, derived from Aequorea victoria.
   4350..5045    +  CDS            GFP (S65T): GFP (S65T) is a basic (constitutively fluorescent) green fluorescent protein published in 1995, derived from Aequorea victoria.
   5070..5765    +  CDS            GFP (S65T): GFP (S65T) is a basic (constitutively fluorescent) green fluorescent protein published in 1995, derived from Aequorea victoria.
   6102..6233    +  CDS            RPL14A (fragment): RL14A_YEAST - Experimental evidence at protein level: Swiss-Prot protein existence level 1. Component of the ribosome, a large ribonucleoprotein complex responsible for the synthesis of proteins in the cell. The small ribosomal subunit (SSU) binds messenger RNAs (mRNAs) and translates the encoded message by selecting cognate aminoacyl-transfer RNA (tRNA) molecules. The large subunit (LSU) contains the ribosomal catalytic site termed the peptidyl transferase center (PTC), which catalyzes the formation of peptide bonds, thereby polymerizing the amino acids delivered by tRNAs into a polypeptide c
   6320..6477    +  CDS            lacZα (fragment): LacZα fragment of β-galactosidase; lacZ fragment
   6483..6582    -  misc_feature   bom (fragment): basis of mobility region from pBR322
   6684..6719    -  CDS            rop (fragment): Rop protein, which maintains plasmids at low copy number; rop
   6808..7611    -  CDS            URA3: orotidine-5'-phosphate decarboxylase, required for uracil biosynthesis; S. cerevisiae URA3; yeast auxotrophic marker, counterselectable with 5-fluoroorotic acid (5-FOA)
   7612..7827    -  promoter       URA3 promoter: S. cerevisiae URA3
   7920..8024    +  promoter       AmpR promoter: bla
   8025..8885    +  CDS            AmpR: β-lactamase; bla; confers resistance to ampicillin, carbenicillin, and related antibiotics
   9056..9644    +  rep_origin     ori: high-copy-number ColE1/pMB1/pBR322/pUC origin of replication
