[The description below was written by a language model from this plasmid's Addgene catalogue record and pLannotate feature annotations shown in this document.]
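Description:
YIplac211-HSE1-iGFPx6 is a yeast integrating plasmid of about 9.8 kb, built on the YIplac211 backbone and designed to replace the chromosomal HSE1 gene of Saccharomyces cerevisiae with a version tagged at its C terminus with six tandem GFP copies. As an integrating vector it carries no annotated yeast replication origin, so it persists in yeast only after recombination into the genome. In E. coli it is propagated through a ColE1/pUC-type origin and selected with ampicillin via the β-lactamase gene. The yeast marker is URA3 with its own promoter, which allows selection on medium lacking uracil and counterselection with 5-fluoroorotic acid.

The insert was cloned between SphI and KpnI within the lacZα polylinker region. It consists of a portion of the HSE1 coding sequence followed by six consecutive GFP repeats, which the annotation software matches to GFP(S65T); these make up the iGFPx6 tag. Downstream lies a segment that includes a fragment matching RPL14A, which presumably represents genomic sequence flanking the HSE1 locus, although the record does not say so explicitly. No heterologous yeast promoter is annotated, consistent with the tagged allele being expressed from the native locus after integration.

In the pop-in/pop-out strategy, homologous recombination at HSE1 inserts the whole plasmid under URA3 selection. A second recombination event, selected on 5-FOA, then excises the backbone and can leave only the tagged allele. Hse1 is an ESCRT-0 component that sorts ubiquitinated cargo at the multivesicular body. The multimerised GFP tag should give a brighter signal for fluorescence imaging of this endosomal marker at endogenous expression levels.
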