Addgene plasmid #105259: YIplac211-HSE1-iGFPx6
Purpose: Plasmid for pop-in/pop-out replacement of Hse1 with Hse1-iGFPx6.
Depositing lab: Benjamin Glick. Depositing organization: University of Chicago. Publication: Budding Yeast Has a Minimal Endomembrane System. Day KJ, Casler JC, Glick BS. Dev Cell. 2018 Jan 8;44(1):56-72.e4. doi: 10.1016/j.devcel.2017.12.014. Epub 2018 Jan 8. PubMed 29316441.
Backbone
  Vector backbone: YIplac211
  Backbone size w/o insert (bp): 3797
  Total vector size (bp): 9831
  Vector type: Yeast Expression
  Selectable markers: URA3
Growth in bacteria
  Bacterial resistance: Ampicillin, 100 μg/mL
  Growth temperature: 37°C
  Growth strain: DH5alpha
  Copy number: Unknown
Gene/Insert
  Gene/Insert name: Hse1 portion
  Species: S. cerevisiae (budding yeast)
  Entrez Gene: HSE1 (a.k.a. YHL002W)
  Tag / fusion protein: iGFPx6 (C terminal on insert)
  Cloning method: Restriction Enzyme; 5′ cloning site SphI (not destroyed); 3′ cloning site KpnI (not destroyed)
  Sequencing primers: 5′ M13 REVERSE; 3′ M13 FORWARD
Terms and licenses: Academic/Nonprofit Terms; Industry Terms: Not Available to Industry
How to cite: YIplac211-HSE1-iGFPx6 was a gift from Benjamin Glick (Addgene plasmid # 105259 ; http://n2t.net/addgene:105259 ; RRID:Addgene_105259)
